Addgene plasmid #64105: pHAGE-SSFV-dCas9-GFP
Purpose: Expression of Sp dCas9-GFP in mammalian cells
Depositing lab: Thoru Pederson. Depositing organization: University of Massachusetts, Worcester. Publication: Multicolor CRISPR labeling of chromosomal loci in human cells. Ma H, Naseri A, Reyes-Gutierrez P, Wolfe SA, Zhang S, Pederson T. Proc Natl Acad Sci U S A. 2015 Mar 10;112(10):3002-7. doi: 10.1073/pnas.1420024112. Epub 2015 Feb 23. PubMed 25713381.
Backbone
  Vector backbone: pHAGE-DEST
  Backbone size w/o insert (bp): 6000
  Total vector size (bp): 11284
  Vector type: Mammalian Expression, Lentiviral, CRISPR
Growth in bacteria
  Bacterial resistance: Ampicillin, 100 μg/mL
  Growth temperature: 37°C
  Growth strain: Stbl3
  Copy number: High Copy
Gene/Insert
  Gene/Insert name: Sp dCas9
  Species: Synthetic
  Insert size (bp): 4101
  Promoter: SSFV
  Tag / fusion protein: sfGFP (C terminal on insert)
  Cloning method: Restriction Enzyme; 5′ cloning site EcoRI (not destroyed); 3′ cloning site XbaI (not destroyed)
  Sequencing primers: 5′ cgaaggaatagaagaagaaggtgga; 3′ CCAAAGGGAGATCCGACTCG
Terms and licenses: Academic/Nonprofit Terms; Industry Terms: Not Available to Industry
How to cite: pHAGE-SSFV-dCas9-GFP was a gift from Thoru Pederson (Addgene plasmid # 64105 ; http://n2t.net/addgene:64105 ; RRID:Addgene_64105)
