[The description below was written by a language model from this plasmid's Addgene catalogue record and pLannotate feature annotations shown in this document.]
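Description:
pHAGE-SSFV-dCas9-GFP is a lentiviral transfer plasmid, built on the pHAGE-DEST backbone, for expressing a fluorescently tagged, nuclease-dead Streptococcus pyogenes Cas9 in mammalian cells. It is about 11.3 kb (the catalogue total and the deposited sequence differ by a few bases). It is maintained in E. coli through a high-copy ColE1/pUC-type origin and selected with ampicillin via the bla (AmpR) gene. Small fragments of lac regulatory sequence, SV40 ori and SV40 poly(A) in the bacterial backbone appear to be cloning remnants rather than functional parts.

The viral portion carries the usual HIV-1-derived elements. A truncated 5' LTR, the Ψ packaging signal with an adjoining gag fragment, the RRE for Rev-dependent nuclear export of the genomic RNA, and the cPPT/CTS lie upstream of the cargo. A WPRE that enhances transcript expression and a ΔU3 self-inactivating 3' LTR lie downstream. Between them, the spleen focus-forming virus LTR promoter (spelled "SSFV" in the name and catalogue fields, annotated as SFFV) drives a 4.1 kb Cas9 open reading frame followed by superfolder GFP as a C-terminal fusion. The automated annotation labels this ORF simply as the active Cas9 endonuclease, whereas the catalogue identifies it as dCas9; the inactivating mutations are not listed in the record. The insert was cloned between EcoRI and XbaI sites, both retained. No mammalian selection marker or guide RNA cassette is annotated, so guide RNAs would have to be supplied separately.

The associated publication concerns multicolor CRISPR labeling of chromosomal loci in human cells. This fits use of the dCas9-sfGFP fusion as an RNA-guided DNA-binding probe that marks genomic sites for fluorescence imaging without cutting them.
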