Features (pLannotate 1.2.2; 23 found; start..end, strand, type, name):
    377..634     +  LTR            5' LTR (truncated): truncated 5' long terminal repeat (LTR) from HIV-1
    681..806     +  misc_feature   HIV-1 Ψ: packaging signal of human immunodeficiency virus type 1
    790..1128    +  CDS            HIV-1 gag (fragment): gag protein from human immunodeficiency virus 1; gag
   1303..1536    +  misc_feature   RRE: The Rev response element (RRE) of HIV-1 allows for Rev-dependent mRNA export from the nucleus to the cytoplasm.
   1913..2013    +  CDS            Rev (fragment): human immunodeficiency virus 1 (HIV-1) Rev protein; rev; enhances nuclear export of unspliced and incompletely spliced viral mRNAs
   2058..2175    +  misc_feature   cPPT/CTS: central polypurine tract and central termination sequence of HIV-1
   2277..2681    +  promoter       SFFV promoter: spleen focus-forming virus long terminal repeat (LTR) promoter
   2763..6863    +  CDS            Cas9: Cas9 (Csn1) endonuclease from the Streptococcus pyogenes Type II CRISPR/Cas system generates RNA-guided double strand breaks in DNA
   6915..7628    +  CDS            superfolder GFP: GFP variant that folds robustly even when fused to poorly folded proteins (Pédelacq et al., 2006)
   7680..8268    +  misc_feature   WPRE: woodchuck hepatitis virus posttranscriptional regulatory element
   8276..8341    +  CDS            nef (fragment): NEF_HV1Z2 - Experimental evidence at protein level: Swiss-Prot protein existence level 1. Extracellular Nef protein targets CD4(+) T-lymphocytes for apoptosis by interacting with CXCR4 surface receptors. From Human immunodeficiency virus type 1 group M subtype D (isolate Z2/CDC-Z34) (HIV-1).
   8343..8576    +  LTR            3' LTR (ΔU3): self-inactivating 3' long terminal repeat (LTR) from HIV-1
   8781..8885    +  promoter       AmpR promoter: bla
   8886..9746    +  CDS            AmpR: β-lactamase; bla; confers resistance to ampicillin, carbenicillin, and related antibiotics
   9917..10505   +  rep_origin     ori: high-copy-number ColE1/pMB1/pBR322/pUC origin of replication
  10688..10742   +  CDS            lacI (fragment): lac repressor; lacI; The lac repressor binds to the lac operator to inhibit transcription in E. coli. This inhibition can be relieved by adding lactose or isopropyl-β-D-thiogalactopyranoside (IPTG).
  10748..10841   +  rep_origin     SV40 ori (fragment): SV40 origin of replication
  10866..10903   +  CDS            lacI (fragment): lac repressor; lacI; The lac repressor binds to the lac operator to inhibit transcription in E. coli. This inhibition can be relieved by adding lactose or isopropyl-β-D-thiogalactopyranoside (IPTG).
  10916..10937   +  protein_bind   CAP binding site: CAP binding activates transcription in the presence of cAMP. E. coli catabolite activator protein
  10952..10982   +  promoter       lac promoter: promoter for the E. coli lac operon
  10986..11008   +  protein_bind   lac operator (fragment): The lac repressor binds to the lac operator to inhibit transcription in E. coli. This inhibition can be relieved by adding lactose or isopropyl-β-D-thiogalactopyranoside (IPTG). lac repressor encoded by lacI
  11040..11123   +  polyA_signal   SV40 poly(A) signal (fragment): SV40 polyadenylation signal
  11290..329     +  CDS            nef (fragment) (across the origin): NEF_HV1BR - Experimental evidence at protein level: Swiss-Prot protein existence level 1. Extracellular Nef protein targets CD4(+) T-lymphocytes for apoptosis by interacting with CXCR4 surface receptors (PubMed:14990729). From Human immunodeficiency virus type 1 group M subtype B (isolate BRU/LAI) (HIV-1).
>Addgene plasmid #64105 | pHAGE-SSFV-dCas9-GFP | depositor full sequence | sequence record 107419 | pHAGE-SSFV-dCas9-GFP sequence 11290 bps
TGGAAGGGCTAATTCACTCCCAAAGAAGACAAGATATCCTTGATCTGTGGATCTACCACACACAAGGCTA
CTTCCCTGATTAGCAGAACTACACACCAGGGCCAGGGGTCAGATATCCACTGACCTTTGGATGGTGCTAC
AAGCTAGTACCAGTTGAGCCAGATAAGGTAGAAGAGGCCAATAAAGGAGAGAACACCAGCTTGTTACACC
CTGTGAGCCTGCATGGGATGGATGACCCGGAGAGAGAAGTGTTAGAGTGGAGGTTTGACAGCCGCCTAGC
ATTTCATCACGTGGCCCGAGAGCTGCATCCGGAGTACTTCAAGAACTGCTGATATCGAGCTTGCTACAAG
GGACTTTCCGCTGGGGACTTTCCAGGGAGGCGTGGCCTGGGCGGGACTGGGGAGTGGCGAGCCCTCAGAT
CCTGCATATAAGCAGCTGCTTTTTGCCTGTACTGGGTCTCTCTGGTTAGACCAGATCTGAGCCTGGGAGC
TCTCTGGCTAACTAGGGAACCCACTGCTTAAGCCTCAATAAAGCTTGCCTTGAGTGCTTCAAGTAGTGTG
TGCCCGTCTGTTGTGTGACTCTGGTAACTAGAGATCCCTCAGACCCTTTTAGTCAGTGTGGAAAATCTCT
AGCAGTGGCGCCCGAACAGGGACTTGAAAGCGAAAGGGAAACCAGAGGAGCTCTCTCGACGCAGGACTCG
GCTTGCTGAAGCGCGCACGGCAAGAGGCGAGGGGCGGCGACTGGTGAGTACGCCAAAAATTTTGACTAGC
GGAGGCTAGAAGGAGAGAGATGGGTGCGAGAGCGTCAGTATTAAGCGGGGGAGAATTAGATCGCGATGGG
AAAAAATTCGGTTAAGGCCAGGGGGAAAGAAAAAATATAAATTAAAACATATAGTATGGGCAAGCAGGGA
GCTAGAACGATTCGCAGTTAATCCTGGCCTGTTAGAAACATCAGAAGGCTGTAGACAAATACTGGGACAG
CTACAACCATCCCTTCAGACAGGATCAGAAGAACTTAGATCATTATATAATACAGTAGCAACCCTCTATT
GTGTGCATCAAAGGATAGAGATAAAAGACACCAAGGAAGCTTTAGACAAGATAGAGGAAGAGCAAAACAA
AAGTAAGACCACCGCACAGCAAGCGGCCGGCCGCTGATCTTCAGACCTGGAGGAGGAGATATGAGGGACA
ATTGGAGAAGTGAATTATATAAATATAAAGTAGTAAAAATTGAACCATTAGGAGTAGCACCCACCAAGGC
AAAGAGAAGAGTGGTGCAGAGAGAAAAAAGAGCAGTGGGAATAGGAGCTTTGTTCCTTGGGTTCTTGGGA
GCAGCAGGAAGCACTATGGGCGCAGCGTCAATGACGCTGACGGTACAGGCCAGACAATTATTGTCTGGTA
TAGTGCAGCAGCAGAACAATTTGCTGAGGGCTATTGAGGCGCAACAGCATCTGTTGCAACTCACAGTCTG
GGGCATCAAGCAGCTCCAGGCAAGAATCCTGGCTGTGGAAAGATACCTAAAGGATCAACAGCTCCTGGGG
ATTTGGGGTTGCTCTGGAAAACTCATTTGCACCACTGCTGTGCCTTGGAATGCTAGTTGGAGTAATAAAT
CTCTGGAACAGATTTGGAATCACACGACCTGGATGGAGTGGGACAGAGAAATTAACAATTACACAAGCTT
AATACACTCCTTAATTGAAGAATCGCAAAACCAGCAAGAAAAGAATGAACAAGAATTATTGGAATTAGAT
AAATGGGCAAGTTTGTGGAATTGGTTTAACATAACAAATTGGCTGTGGTATATAAAATTATTCATAATGA
TAGTAGGAGGCTTGGTAGGTTTAAGAATAGTTTTTGCTGTACTTTCTATAGTGAATAGAGTTAGGCAGGG
ATATTCACCATTATCGTTTCAGACCCACCTCCCAACCCCGAGGGGACCCGACAGGCCCGAAGGAATAGAA
GAAGAAGGTGGAGAGAGAGACAGAGACAGATCCATTCGATTAGTGAACGGATCTCGACGGTATCGCCGAA
TTGACAAATGGCAGTATTCATCCACAATTTTAAAAGAAAAGGGGGGATTGGGGGGTACAGTGCAGGGGAA
AGAATAGTAGACATAATAGCAACAGACATACAAACTAAAGAATTACAAAAACAAATTACAAAAATTCAAA
ATTTTCGGGTTTATTACAGGGACAGCAGAGATCCAGTTTGGACTAGCGATGCTAGCTGATGCGGGCCCTG
AAAGACCCCACCTGTAGGTTTGGCAACCTAGCTGCAGTAACGCCATTTTGCAAGGCATGGAAAAATACCA
AACCAAGAATAGAGAAGTTCAGATCAAGGGCGGGTACATGAAAATAGCTAACGTTGGGCCAAACAGGATA
TCTGCGGTGAGCAGTTTCGGCCCCGGCCCGGGGCCAAGAACAGATGGTCACCGCAGTTTCGGCCCCGGCC
CGAGGCCAAGAACAGATGGTCCCCAGATATGGCCCAACCCTCAGCAGTTTCTTAAGACCCATCAGATGTT
TCCAGGCTCCCCCAAGGACCTGAAATGACCCTGCGCCTTATTTGAATTAACCAATCAGCCTGCTTCTCGC
TTCTGTTCGCGCGCTTCTGCTTCCCGAGCTCTATAAAAGAGCTCACAACCCCTCACTCGGCGCGCCAGTC
CTCCGATTGACTGAGTCGCCCACCGGTTAAGGTGAACGCGTGCAGGCTGGCGCCACCATGGCCCCTAAAA
AGAAACGCAAGGTCGAATTCGGAAGCGGAAGCGACAAGAAGTACTCCATTGGGCTCGCTATCGGTACCAA
CAGCGTCGGCTGGGCCGTCATTACGGACGAGTACAAGGTGCCGAGCAAAAAATTCAAAGTTCTGGGCAAT
ACCGATCGCCACAGCATAAAGAAGAACCTCATTGGAGCCCTCCTGTTCGACTCCGGGGAGACGGCCGAAG
CCACGCGGCTCAAAAGAACAGCACGGCGCAGATATACCCGCAGAAAGAATCGGATCTGCTACCTGCAGGA
GATCTTTAGTAATGAGATGGCTAAGGTGGATGACTCTTTCTTCCATAGGCTGGAGGAGTCCTTTTTGGTG
GAGGAGGATAAAAAGCACGAGCGCCACCCAATCTTTGGCAATATCGTGGACGAGGTGGCGTACCATGAAA
AGTACCCAACCATATATCATCTGAGGAAGAAGCTGGTAGACAGTACTGATAAGGCTGACTTGCGGTTGAT
CTATCTCGCGCTGGCGCACATGATCAAATTTCGGGGACACTTCCTCATCGAGGGGGACCTGAACCCAGAC
AACAGCGATGTCGACAAACTCTTTATCCAACTGGTTCAGACTTACAATCAGCTTTTCGAGGAGAACCCGA
TCAACGCATCCGGCGTTGACGCCAAAGCAATCCTGAGCGCTAGGCTGTCCAAATCCCGGCGGCTCGAAAA
CCTCATCGCACAGCTCCCTGGGGAGAAGAAGAACGGCCTGTTTGGTAATCTTATCGCCCTGTCACTCGGG
CTGACCCCCAACTTTAAATCTAACTTCGACCTGGCCGAAGATGCCAAGCTGCAACTGAGCAAAGACACCT
ACGATGATGATCTCGACAATCTGCTGGCCCAGATCGGCGACCAGTACGCAGACCTTTTTTTGGCGGCAAA
GAACCTGTCAGACGCCATTCTGCTGAGTGATATTCTGCGAGTGAACACGGAGATCACCAAAGCTCCGCTG
AGCGCTAGTATGATCAAGCGCTATGATGAGCACCACCAAGACTTGACTTTGCTGAAGGCCCTTGTCAGAC
AGCAACTGCCTGAGAAGTACAAGGAAATTTTCTTCGATCAGTCTAAAAATGGCTACGCCGGATACATTGA
CGGCGGAGCAAGCCAGGAGGAATTTTACAAATTTATTAAGCCCATCTTGGAAAAAATGGACGGCACCGAG
GAGCTGCTGGTAAAGCTGAACAGAGAAGATCTGTTGCGCAAACAGCGCACTTTCGACAATGGAAGCATCC
CCCACCAGATTCACCTGGGCGAACTGCACGCTATCCTCAGGCGGCAAGAGGATTTCTACCCCTTTTTGAA
AGATAACAGGGAAAAGATTGAGAAAATCCTCACATTTCGGATACCCTACTATGTAGGCCCCCTCGCTCGG
GGAAATTCCAGATTCGCGTGGATGACTCGCAAATCAGAAGAGACCATCACTCCCTGGAACTTCGAGGAAG
TCGTGGATAAGGGGGCCTCTGCCCAGTCCTTCATCGAAAGGATGACTAACTTTGATAAAAATCTGCCTAA
CGAAAAGGTGCTTCCTAAACACTCTCTGCTGTACGAGTACTTCACAGTTTATAACGAGCTCACCAAGGTC
AAATACGTCACAGAAGGGATGAGAAAGCCAGCATTCCTGTCTGGAGAGCAGAAGAAAGCTATCGTGGACC
TCCTCTTCAAGACGAACCGGAAAGTTACCGTGAAACAGCTCAAAGAAGACTATTTCAAAAAGATTGAATG
TTTCGACTCTGTTGAAATCAGCGGAGTGGAGGATCGCTTCAACGCATCCCTGGGAACGTATCACGATCTC
CTGAAAATCATTAAAGACAAGGACTTCCTGGACAATGAGGAGAACGAGGACATTCTTGAGGACATTGTCC
TCACCCTTACGTTGTTTGAAGATAGGGAGATGATTGAAGAACGCTTGAAAACTTACGCTCATCTCTTCGA
CGACAAAGTCATGAAACAGCTCAAGAGACGCCGATATACAGGATGGGGGCGGCTGTCAAGAAAACTGATC
AATGGCATCCGAGACAAGCAGAGTGGAAAGACAATCCTGGATTTTCTTAAGTCCGATGGATTTGCCAACC
GGAACTTCATGCAGTTGATCCATGATGACTCTCTCACCTTTAAGGAGGACATCCAGAAAGCACAAGTTTC
TGGCCAGGGGGACAGTCTTCACGAGCACATCGCTAATCTTGCAGGTAGCCCAGCTATCAAAAAGGGAATA
CTGCAGACCGTTAAGGTCGTGGATGAACTCGTCAAAGTAATGGGAAGGCATAAGCCCGAGAATATCGTTA
TCGAGATGGCCCGAGAGAACCAAACTACCCAGAAGGGACAGAAGAACAGTAGGGAAAGGATGAAGAGGAT
TGAAGAGGGTATAAAAGAACTGGGGTCCCAAATCCTTAAGGAACACCCAGTTGAAAACACCCAGCTTCAG
AATGAGAAGCTCTACCTGTACTACCTGCAGAACGGCAGGGACATGTACGTGGATCAGGAACTGGACATCA
ACCGGTTGTCCGACTACGACGTGGATGCTATCGTGCCCCAAAGCTTTCTCAAAGATGATTCTATTGATAA
TAAAGTGTTGACAAGATCCGATAAAAATAGAGGGAAGAGTGATAACGTCCCCTCAGAAGAAGTTGTCAAG
AAAATGAAAAATTATTGGCGGCAGCTGCTGAACGCCAAACTGATCACACAACGGAAGTTCGATAATCTGA
CTAAGGCTGAACGAGGTGGCCTGTCTGAGTTGGATAAAGCCGGCTTCATCAAAAGGCAGCTTGTTGAGAC
ACGCCAGATCACCAAGCACGTGGCCCAAATTCTCGATTCACGCATGAACACCAAGTACGATGAAAATGAC
AAACTGATTCGAGAGGTGAAAGTTATTACTCTGAAGTCTAAGCTGGTCTCAGATTTCAGAAAGGACTTTC
AGTTTTATAAGGTGAGAGAGATCAACAATTACCACCATGCGCATGATGCCTACCTGAATGCAGTGGTAGG
CACTGCACTTATCAAAAAATATCCCAAGCTGGAATCTGAATTTGTTTACGGAGACTATAAAGTGTACGAT
GTTAGGAAAATGATCGCAAAGTCTGAGCAGGAAATAGGCAAGGCCACCGCTAAGTACTTCTTTTACAGCA
ATATTATGAATTTTTTCAAGACCGAGATTACACTGGCCAATGGAGAGATTCGGAAGCGACCACTTATCGA
AACAAACGGAGAAACAGGAGAAATCGTGTGGGACAAGGGTAGGGATTTCGCGACAGTCCGCAAGGTCCTG
TCCATGCCGCAGGTGAACATCGTTAAAAAGACCGAAGTACAGACCGGAGGCTTCTCCAAGGAAAGTATCC
TCCCGAAAAGGAACAGCGACAAGCTGATCGCACGCAAAAAAGATTGGGACCCCAAGAAATACGGCGGATT
CGATTCTCCTACAGTCGCTTACAGTGTACTGGTTGTGGCCAAAGTGGAGAAAGGGAAGTCTAAAAAACTC
AAAAGCGTCAAGGAACTGCTGGGCATCACAATCATGGAGCGATCCAGCTTCGAGAAAAACCCCATCGACT
TTCTCGAAGCGAAAGGATATAAAGAGGTCAAAAAAGACCTCATCATTAAGCTGCCCAAGTACTCTCTCTT
TGAGCTTGAAAACGGCCGGAAACGAATGCTCGCTAGTGCGGGCGAGCTGCAGAAAGGTAACGAGCTGGCA
CTGCCCTCTAAATACGTTAATTTCTTGTATCTGGCCAGCCACTATGAAAAGCTCAAAGGGTCTCCCGAAG
ATAATGAGCAGAAGCAGCTGTTCGTGGAACAACACAAACACTACCTTGATGAGATCATCGAGCAAATAAG
CGAGTTCTCCAAAAGAGTGATCCTCGCCGACGCTAACCTCGATAAGGTGCTTTCTGCTTACAATAAGCAC
AGGGATAAGCCCATCAGGGAGCAGGCAGAAAACATTATCCACTTGTTTACTCTGACCAACTTGGGCGCGC
CTGCAGCCTTCAAGTACTTCGACACCACCATAGACAGAAAGCGGTACACCTCTACAAAGGAGGTCCTGGA
CGCCACACTGATTCATCAGTCAATTACGGGGCTCTATGAAACAAGAATCGACCTCTCTCAGCTCGGTGGA
GACGGCTCTACTAGTGGCTCTCCCAAGAAGAAGAGGAAGGTAGGATCCGGAAGTATGCGTAAAGGCGAAG
AGCTGTTCACTGGTGTCGTCCCTATTCTGGTGGAACTGGATGGTGATGTCAACGGTCATAAGTTTTCCGT
GCGTGGCGAGGGTGAAGGTGACGCAACTAATGGTAAACTGACGCTGAAGTTCATCTGTACTACTGGTAAA
CTGCCGGTACCTTGGCCGACTCTGGTAACGACGCTGACTTATGGTGTTCAGTGCTTTGCTCGTTATCCGG
ACCATATGAAGCAGCATGACTTCTTCAAGTCCGCCATGCCGGAAGGCTATGTGCAGGAACGCACGATTTC
CTTTAAGGATGACGGCACGTACAAAACGCGTGCGGAAGTGAAATTTGAAGGCGATACCCTGGTAAACCGC
ATTGAGCTGAAAGGCATTGACTTTAAAGAAGACGGCAATATCCTGGGCCATAAGCTGGAATACAATTTTA
ACAGCCACAATGTTTACATCACCGCCGATAAACAAAAAAATGGCATTAAAGCGAATTTTAAAATTCGCCA
CAACGTGGAGGATGGCAGCGTGCAGCTGGCTGATCACTACCAGCAAAACACTCCAATCGGTGATGGTCCT
GTTCTGCTGCCAGACAATCACTATCTGAGCACGCAAAGCGTTCTGTCTAAAGATCCGAACGAGAAACGCG
ATCATATGGTTCTGCTGGAGTTCGTAACCGCAGCGGGCATCACGCATGGTATGGATGAACTGTACAAATC
TGGCGGCCGCTCTGGCATCGATGGGAGCCTCGAGTAGGGTAATCTAGATAATCAACCTCTGGATTACAAA
ATTTGTGAAAGATTGACTGGTATTCTTAACTATGTTGCTCCTTTTACGCTATGTGGATACGCTGCTTTAA
TGCCTTTGTATCATGCTATTGCTTCCCGTATGGCTTTCATTTTCTCCTCCTTGTATAAATCCTGGTTGCT
GTCTCTTTATGAGGAGTTGTGGCCCGTTGTCAGGCAACGTGGCGTGGTGTGCACTGTGTTTGCTGACGCA
ACCCCCACTGGTTGGGGCATTGCCACCACCTGTCAGCTCCTTTCCGGGACTTTCGCTTTCCCCCTCCCTA
TTGCCACGGCGGAACTCATCGCCGCCTGCCTTGCCCGCTGCTGGACAGGGGCTCGGCTGTTGGGCACTGA
CAATTCCGTGGTGTTGTCGGGGAAATCATCGTCCTTTCCTTGGCTGCTCGCCTGTGTTGCCACCTGGATT
CTGCGCGGGACGTCCTTCTGCTACGTCCCTTCGGCCCTCAATCCAGCGGACCTTCCTTCCCGCGGCCTGC
TGCCGGCTCTGCGGCCTCTTCCGCGTCTTCGCCTTCGCCCTCAGACGAGTCGGATCTCCCTTTGGGCCGC
CTCCCCGCCTGAGATCCTTTAAGACCAATGACTTACAAGGCAGCTGTAGATCTTAGCCACTTTTTAAAAG
AAAAGGGGGGACTGGAAGGGCTAATTCACTCCCAACGAAGACAAGATCTGCTTTTTGCTTGTACTGGGTC
TCTCTGGTTAGACCAGATCTGAGCCTGGGAGCTCTCTGGCTAACTAGGGAACCCACTGCTTAAGCCTCAA
TAAAGCTTGCCTTGAGTGCTTCAAGTAGTGTGTGCCCGTCTGTTGTGTGACTCTGGTAACTAGAGATCCC
TCAGACCCTTTTAGTCAGTGTGGAAAATCTCTAGCAGTAGTAGTTCATGTCATCTTATTATTCAGTATTT
ATAACTTGCAAAGAAATGAATATCAGAGAGTGAGAGGCCCGGGTTAATTAAGGAAAGGGCTAGATCATTC
TTGAAGACGAAAGGGCCTCGTGATACGCCTATTTTTATAGGTTAATGTCATGATAATAATGGTTTCTTAG
ACGTCAGGTGGCACTTTTCGGGGAAATGTGCGCGGAACCCCTATTTGTTTATTTTTCTAAATACATTCAA
ATATGTATCCGCTCATGAGACAATAACCCTGATAAATGCTTCAATAATATTGAAAAAGGAAGAGTATGAG
TATTCAACATTTCCGTGTCGCCCTTATTCCCTTTTTTGCGGCATTTTGCCTTCCTGTTTTTGCTCACCCA
GAAACGCTGGTGAAAGTAAAAGATGCTGAAGATCAGTTGGGTGCACGAGTGGGTTACATCGAACTGGATC
TCAACAGCGGTAAGATCCTTGAGAGTTTTCGCCCCGAAGAACGTTTTCCAATGATGAGCACTTTTAAAGT
TCTGCTATGTGGCGCGGTATTATCCCGTGTTGACGCCGGGCAAGAGCAACTCGGTCGCCGCATACACTAT
TCTCAGAATGACTTGGTTGAGTACTCACCAGTCACAGAAAAGCATCTTACGGATGGCATGACAGTAAGAG
AATTATGCAGTGCTGCCATAACCATGAGTGATAACACTGCGGCCAACTTACTTCTGACAACGATCGGAGG
ACCGAAGGAGCTAACCGCTTTTTTGCACAACATGGGGGATCATGTAACTCGCCTTGATCGTTGGGAACCG
GAGCTGAATGAAGCCATACCAAACGACGAGCGTGACACCACGATGCCTGTAGCAATGGCAACAACGTTGC
GCAAACTATTAACTGGCGAACTACTTACTCTAGCTTCCCGGCAACAATTAATAGACTGGATGGAGGCGGA
TAAAGTTGCAGGACCACTTCTGCGCTCGGCCCTTCCGGCTGGCTGGTTTATTGCTGATAAATCTGGAGCC
GGTGAGCGTGGGTCTCGCGGTATCATTGCAGCACTGGGGCCAGATGGTAAGCCCTCCCGTATCGTAGTTA
TCTACACGACGGGGAGTCAGGCAACTATGGATGAACGAAATAGACAGATCGCTGAGATAGGTGCCTCACT
GATTAAGCATTGGTAACTGTCAGACCAAGTTTACTCATATATACTTTAGATTGATTTAAAACTTCATTTT
TAATTTAAAAGGATCTAGGTGAAGATCCTTTTTGATAATCTCATGACCAAAATCCCTTAACGTGAGTTTT
CGTTCCACTGAGCGTCAGACCCCGTAGAAAAGATCAAAGGATCTTCTTGAGATCCTTTTTTTCTGCGCGT
AATCTGCTGCTTGCAAACAAAAAAACCACCGCTACCAGCGGTGGTTTGTTTGCCGGATCAAGAGCTACCA
ACTCTTTTTCCGAAGGTAACTGGCTTCAGCAGAGCGCAGATACCAAATACTGTTCTTCTAGTGTAGCCGT
AGTTAGGCCACCACTTCAAGAACTCTGTAGCACCGCCTACATACCTCGCTCTGCTAATCCTGTTACCAGT
GGCTGCTGCCAGTGGCGATAAGTCGTGTCTTACCGGGTTGGACTCAAGACGATAGTTACCGGATAAGGCG
CAGCGGTCGGGCTGAACGGGGGGTTCGTGCACACAGCCCAGCTTGGAGCGAACGACCTACACCGAACTGA
GATACCTACAGCGTGAGCTATGAGAAAGCGCCACGCTTCCCGAAGGGAGAAAGGCGGACAGGTATCCGGT
AAGCGGCAGGGTCGGAACAGGAGAGCGCACGAGGGAGCTTCCAGGGGGAAACGCCTGGTATCTTTATAGT
CCTGTCGGGTTTCGCCACCTCTGACTTGAGCGTCGATTTTTGTGATGCTCGTCAGGGGGGCGGAGCCTAT
GGAAAAACGCCAGCAACGCGGCCTTTTTACGGTTCCTGGCCTTTTGCTGGCCTTTTGCTCACATGTTCTT
TCCTGCGTTATCCCCTGATTCTGTGGATAACCGTATTACCGCCTTTGAGTGAGCTGATACCGCTCGCCGC
AGCCGAACGACCGAGCGCAGCGAGTCAGTGAGCGAGGAAGCGGAAGAGCGCCCAATACGCAAACCGCCTC
TCCCCGCGCGTTGGCCGATTCATTAATGCAGCAAGCTCATGGCTGACTAATTTTTTTTATTTATGCAGAG
GCCGAGGCCGCCTCGGCCTCTGAGCTATTCCAGAAGTAGTGAGGAGGCTTTTTTGGAGGCCTAGGCTTTT
GCAAAAAGCTCCCCGTGGCACGACAGGTTTCCCGACTGGAAAGCGGGCAGTGAGCGCAACGCAATTAATG
TGAGTTAGCTCACTCATTAGGCACCCCAGGCTTTACACTTTATGCTTCCGGCTCGTATGTTGTGTGGAAT
TGTGAGCGGATAACAATTTCACACAGGAAACAGCTATGACATGATTACGAATTTCACAAATAAAGCATTT
TTTTCACTGCATTCTAGTTGTGGTTTGTCCAAACTCATCAATGTATCTTATCATGTCTGGATCAACTGGA
TAACTCAAGCTAACCAAAATCATCCCAAACTTCCCACCCCATACCCTATTACCACTGCCAATTACCTGTG
GTTTCATTTACTCTAAACCTGTGATTCCTCTGAATTATTTTCATTTTAAAGAAATTGTATTTGTTAAATA
TGTACTACAAACTTAGTAGT
