>Addgene plasmid #64105 | pHAGE-SSFV-dCas9-GFP | addgene partial sequence | sequence record 110335 | SFFVpro-F 5'-CTTCTGCTTCCCGAGCTCTA-3'
TGACTGAGTCGCCCACCGGTTAAGGTGAACGCGTGCAGGCTGGCGCCACCATGGCCCCTAAAAAGAAACG
CAAGGTCGAATTCGGAAGCGGAAGCGACAAGAAGTACTCCATTGGGCTCGCTATCGGTACCAACAGCGTC
GGCTGGGCCGTCATTACGGACGAGTACAAGGTGCCGAGCAAAAAATTCAAAGTTCTGGGCAATACCGATC
GCCACAGCATAAAGAAGAACCTCATTGGAGCCCTCCTGTTCGACTCCGGGGAGACGGCCGAAGCCACGCG
GCTCAAAAGAACAGCACGGCGCAGATATACCCGCAGAAAGAATCGGATCTGCTACCTGCAGGAGATCTTT
AGTAATGAGATGGCTAAGGTGGATGACTCTTTCTTCCATAGGCTGGAGGAGTCCTTTTTGGTGGAGGAGG
ATAAAAAGCACGAGCGCCACCCAATCTTTGGCAATATCGTGGACGAGGTGGCGTACCATGAAAAGTACCC
AACCATATATCATCTGAGGAAGAAGCTGGTAGACAGTACTGATAAGGCTGACTTGCGGTTGATCTATCTC
GCGCTGGCGCACATGATCAAATTTCGGGGACACTTCCTCATCGAGGGGGACCTGAACCCAGACAACAGCG
ATGTCGACAAACTCTTTATCCAACTGGTTCAGACTTACAATCAGCTTTTCGAGGAGAACCCGATCAACGC
ATCCGGCGTTGACGCCAAAGCAATCCTGAGCGCTAGGCTGTCCAAATCCCGGCGGCTCGAAAACCTCATC
GCACAGCTCCCTGGGGAGAAGAAGAACGGCCTGTTTGGTAATCTTATCGCCCTGTCACTCGGGCTGACCC
CCAACTTTAAATCTAACTTCGACCTGGCCGAAGATGCCAAGCTGCAACTG
