>Addgene plasmid #64105 | pHAGE-SSFV-dCas9-GFP | addgene partial sequence | sequence record 111108 | WPRE-R 5'-CATAGCGTAAAAGGAGCAACA-3'
AGAGGTTGATTATCTAGATTACCCTACTCGAGGCTCCCATCGATGCCAGAGCGGCCGCCAGATTTGTACA
GTTCATCCATACCATGCGTGATGCCCGCTGCGGTTACGAACTCCAGCAGAACCATATGATCGCGTTTCTC
GTTCGGATCTTTAGACAGAACGCTTTGCGTGCTCAGATAGTGATTGTCTGGCAGCAGAACAGGACCATCA
CCGATTGGAGTGTTTTGCTGGTAGTGATCAGCCAGCTGCACGCTGCCATCCTCCACGTTGTGGCGAATTT
TAAAATTCGCTTTAATGCCATTTTTTTGTTTATCGGCGGTGATGTAAACATTGTGGCTGTTAAAATTGTA
TTCCAGCTTATGGCCCAGGATATTGCCGTCTTCTTTAAAGTCAATGCCTTTCAGCTCAATGCGGTTTACC
AGGGTATCGCCTTCAAATTTCACTTCCGCACGCGTTTTGTACGTGCCGTCATCCTTAAAGGAAATCGTGC
GTTCCTGCACATAGCCTTCCGGCATGGCGGACTTGAAGAAGTCATGCTGCTTCATATGGTCCGGATAACG
AGCAAAGCACTGAACACCATAAGTCAGCGTCGTTACCAGAGTCGGCCAAGGTACCGGCAGTTTACCAGTA
GTACAGATGAACTTCAGCGTCAGTTTACCATTAGTTGCGTCACCTTCACCCTCGCCACGCACGGAAAACT
TATGACCGTTGACATCACCATCCAGTTCCACCAGAATAGGGACGACACCAGTGAACAGCTCTTCGCCTTT
ACGCATACTTCCGGATCCTACCTTCCTCTTCTTCTTGGGAGAGCCACTAGTAGAGCCGTCTCCACCGAGC
TGAGAGAGGTCGATTCTTGTTTCATAGAGCC
